Addgene plasmid #77474: HIPK4 gRNA (BRDN0001149338)
Purpose: 3rd generation lentiviral gRNA plasmid targeting human HIPK4
Depositing lab: John Doench & David Root. Depositing organization: Broad Institute. Publication: Optimized sgRNA design to maximize activity and minimize off-target effects of CRISPR-Cas9. Doench JG, Fusi N, Sullender M, Hegde M, Vaimberg EW, Donovan KF, Smith I, Tothova Z, Wilen C, Orchard R, Virgin HW, Listgarten J, Root DE. Nat Biotechnol. 2016 Jan 18. doi: 10.1038/nbt.3437. PubMed 26780180.
Backbone
  Vector backbone: lentiGuide-Puro
  Backbone manufacturer: Zhang Lab (Addgene plasmid # 52963)
  Vector type: Mammalian Expression, Lentiviral, CRISPR
  Selectable markers: Puromycin
Growth in bacteria
  Bacterial resistance: Ampicillin, 100 μg/mL
  Growth temperature: 37°C
  Growth strain: DH5alpha
  Copy number: High Copy
Gene/Insert
  Gene/Insert name: HIPK4 (alt names: HIPK4; NM_144685.4)
  gRNA/shRNA sequence: GCAGGGTGACTGTACGGATG
  Species: H. sapiens (human)
  Entrez Gene: HIPK4
  Promoter: hU6
  Cloning method: Unknown
  Sequencing primers: 5′ U6-F; 3′ pS2-R
Terms and licenses: Academic/Nonprofit Terms; Industry Terms: Not Available to Industry
Depositor comments: The gRNA was designed to target the following Genbank reference sequence(s): NM_144685.4. Note that this plasmid does NOT contain Cas9. It should be used in conjunction with lentiCas9-Blast (Addgene #52962) or otherwise with cell lines already expressing Cas9. Browse the full kinome gRNA library at http://www.addgene.org/pooled-library/broadgpp-human-kinome/ or visit http://www.broadinstitute.org/rnai/public/ for detailed protocols and information.
How to cite: HIPK4 gRNA (BRDN0001149338) was a gift from John Doench & David Root (Addgene plasmid # 77474 ; http://n2t.net/addgene:77474 ; RRID:Addgene_77474)
