[The description below was written by a language model from this plasmid's Addgene catalogue record and pLannotate feature annotations shown in this document.]
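Description:
HIPK4 gRNA (BRDN0001149338) is a third-generation lentiviral CRISPR guide plasmid built on the lentiGuide-Puro backbone, carrying a single guide RNA directed against human HIPK4 (designed against the NM_144685.4 reference transcript). It is an 8.3 kb plasmid propagated in E. coli through a high-copy ColE1/pUC-type origin with ampicillin selection (AmpR under its own promoter). An f1 origin, an SV40 origin and remnants of lac and phage promoter sequences are also carried over from the backbone.

The viral transfer cassette begins with an RSV promoter fused to a truncated HIV-1 5' LTR, which drives Tat-independent production of the genomic RNA in packaging cells. This is followed by the Ψ packaging signal with a partial gag fragment, the Rev response element for Rev-dependent nuclear export, and a cPPT/CTS element that aids nuclear import of the provirus. The cassette ends in a ΔU3 self-inactivating 3' LTR and an SV40 polyadenylation signal.

Within it, a human U6 RNA polymerase III promoter transcribes the HIPK4-targeting spacer joined to the Streptococcus pyogenes Cas9 guide scaffold. A separate EF-1α core promoter with intron A expresses puromycin N-acetyltransferase, with a WPRE downstream to enhance transcript expression, so transduced mammalian cells can be selected with puromycin.

The plasmid does not encode Cas9, so it is meant to be used with a separate Cas9 lentiviral vector or in cells already expressing Cas9. There it supports knockout or perturbation of HIPK4. The depositor comments link this guide to a human kinome gRNA library, and the associated publication concerns optimised sgRNA design for on-target activity and reduced off-target effects.
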