Features (pLannotate 1.2.2; 29 found; start..end, strand, type, name):
     14..80      +  CDS            small t antigen (fragment): SV40 (simian virus 40) small t antigen
    106..317     +  promoter       EF-1α core promoter: core promoter for human elongation factor EF-1α
    318..1256    +  intron         EF-1α intron A: intron upstream of the start codon of human EF-1α
   1278..1877    +  CDS            PuroR (fragment): puromycin N-acetyltransferase; pac from Streptomyces; confers resistance to puromycin
   1893..2481    +  misc_feature   WPRE: woodchuck hepatitis virus posttranscriptional regulatory element
   2532..2551    +  misc_feature   cPPT/CTS (fragment): central polypurine tract and central termination sequence of HIV-1
   2553..2786    +  LTR            3' LTR (ΔU3): self-inactivating 3' long terminal repeat (LTR) from HIV-1
   2864..2985    +  polyA_signal   SV40 poly(A) signal: SV40 polyadenylation signal
   3025..3160    +  rep_origin     SV40 ori: SV40 origin of replication
   3181..3199    -  promoter       T7 promoter: promoter for bacteriophage T7 RNA polymerase
   3207..3362    +  CDS            lacZα (fragment): LacZα fragment of β-galactosidase; lacZ fragment
   3367..3795    +  rep_origin     f1 ori (sequence partly withheld): f1 bacteriophage origin of replication; arrow indicates direction of (+) strand synthesis
   3848..3952    +  promoter       AmpR promoter: bla
   3953..4813    +  CDS            AmpR: β-lactamase; bla; confers resistance to ampicillin, carbenicillin, and related antibiotics
   4984..5572    +  rep_origin     ori: high-copy-number ColE1/pMB1/pBR322/pUC origin of replication
   5755..5847    +  CDS            lacI (fragment): lac repressor; lacI; The lac repressor binds to the lac operator to inhibit transcription in E. coli. This inhibition can be relieved by adding lactose or isopropyl-β-D-thiogalactopyranoside (IPTG).
   5860..5881    +  protein_bind   CAP binding site: CAP binding activates transcription in the presence of cAMP. E. coli catabolite activator protein
   5896..5926    +  promoter       lac promoter: promoter for the E. coli lac operon
   5934..5950    +  protein_bind   lac operator: The lac repressor binds to the lac operator to inhibit transcription in E. coli. This inhibition can be relieved by adding lactose or isopropyl-β-D-thiogalactopyranoside (IPTG). lac repressor encoded by lacI
   5995..6013    +  promoter       T3 promoter: promoter for bacteriophage T3 RNA polymerase
   6041..6267    +  promoter       RSV promoter: Rous sarcoma virus enhancer/promoter
   6268..6448    +  LTR            5' LTR (truncated): truncated 5' long terminal repeat (LTR) from HIV-1
   6495..6620    +  misc_feature   HIV-1 Ψ: packaging signal of human immunodeficiency virus type 1
   6604..6967    +  CDS            HIV-1 gag (fragment): gag protein from human immunodeficiency virus 1; gag
   7113..7346    +  misc_feature   RRE: The Rev response element (RRE) of HIV-1 allows for Rev-dependent mRNA export from the nucleus to the cytoplasm.
   7723..7749    +  CDS            Rev (fragment): human immunodeficiency virus 1 (HIV-1) Rev protein; rev; enhances nuclear export of unspliced and incompletely spliced viral mRNAs
   7753..7993    +  promoter       U6 promoter: RNA polymerase III promoter for human U6 snRNA
   8023..8098    +  misc_RNA       gRNA scaffold: guide RNA scaffold for the Streptococcus pyogenes CRISPR/Cas9 system
   8154..8271    +  misc_feature   cPPT/CTS: central polypurine tract and central termination sequence of HIV-1
>Addgene plasmid #77474 | HIPK4 gRNA (BRDN0001149338) | addgene full sequence | sequence record 187832 | Addgene Assembled Sequence
CCCGGGTGCAAAGATGGATAAAGTTTTAAACAGAGAGGAATCTTTGCAGCTAATGGACCTTCTAGGTCTT
GAAAGGAGTGGGAATTGGCTCCGGTGCCCGTCAGTGGGCAGAGCGCACATCGCCCACAGTCCCCGAGAAG
TTGGGGGGAGGGGTCGGCAATTGATCCGGTGCCTAGAGAAGGTGGCGCGGGGTAAACTGGGAAAGTGATG
TCGTGTACTGGCTCCGCCTTTTTCCCGAGGGTGGGGGAGAACCGTATATAAGTGCAGTAGTCGCCGTGAA
CGTTCTTTTTCGCAACGGGTTTGCCGCCAGAACACAGGTAAGTGCCGTGTGTGGTTCCCGCGGGCCTGGC
CTCTTTACGGGTTATGGCCCTTGCGTGCCTTGAATTACTTCCACCTGGCTGCAGTACGTGATTCTTGATC
CCGAGCTTCGGGTTGGAAGTGGGTGGGAGAGTTCGAGGCCTTGCGCTTAAGGAGCCCCTTCGCCTCGTGC
TTGAGTTGAGGCCTGGCCTGGGCGCTGGGGCCGCCGCGTGCGAATCTGGTGGCACCTTCGCGCCTGTCTC
GCTGCTTTCGATAAGTCTCTAGCCATTTAAAATTTTTGATGACCTGCTGCGACGCTTTTTTTCTGGCAAG
ATAGTCTTGTAAATGCGGGCCAAGATCTGCACACTGGTATTTCGGTTTTTGGGGCCGCGGGCGGCGACGG
GGCCCGTGCGTCCCAGCGCACATGTTCGGCGAGGCGGGGCCTGCGAGCGCGGCCACCGAGAATCGGACGG
GGGTAGTCTCAAGCTGGCCGGCCTGCTCTGGTGCCTGGCCTCGCGCCGCCGTGTATCGCCCCGCCCTGGG
CGGCAAGGCTGGCCCGGTCGGCACCAGTTGCGTGAGCGGAAAGATGGCCGCTTCCCGGCCCTGCTGCAGG
GAGCTCAAAATGGAGGACGCGGCGCTCGGGAGAGCGGGCGGGTGAGTCACCCACACAAAGGAAAAGGGCC
TTTCCGTCCTCAGCCGTCGCTTCATGTGACTCCACGGAGTACCGGGCGCCGTCCAGGCACCTCGATTAGT
TCTCGAGCTTTTGGAGTACGTCGTCTTTAGGTTGGGGGGAGGGGTTTTATGCGATGGAGTTTCCCCACAC
TGAGTGGGTGGAGACTGAAGTTAGGCCAGCTTGGCACTTGATGTAATTCTCCTTGGAATTTGCCCTTTTT
GAGTTTGGATCTTGGTTCATTCTCAAGCCTCAGACAGTGGTTCAAAGTTTTTTTCTTCCATTTCAGGTGT
CGTGACGTACGGCCACCATGACCGAGTACAAGCCCACGGTGCGCCTCGCCACCCGCGACGACGTCCCCAG
GGCCGTACGCACCCTCGCCGCCGCGTTCGCCGACTACCCCGCCACGCGCCACACCGTCGATCCGGACCGC
CACATCGAGCGGGTCACCGAGCTGCAAGAACTCTTCCTCACGCGCGTCGGGCTCGACATCGGCAAGGTGT
GGGTCGCGGACGACGGCGCCGCCGTGGCGGTCTGGACCACGCCGGAGAGCGTCGAAGCGGGGGCGGTGTT
CGCCGAGATCGGCCCGCGCATGGCCGAGTTGAGCGGTTCCCGGCTGGCCGCGCAGCAACAGATGGAAGGC
CTCCTGGCGCCGCACCGGCCCAAGGAGCCCGCGTGGTTCCTGGCCACCGTCGGAGTCTCGCCCGACCACC
AGGGCAAGGGTCTGGGCAGCGCCGTCGTGCTCCCCGGAGTGGAGGCGGCCGAGCGCGCCGGGGTGCCCGC
CTTCCTGGAGACCTCCGCGCCCCGCAACCTCCCCTTCTACGAGCGGCTCGGCTTCACCGTCACCGCCGAC
GTCGAGGTGCCCGAAGGACCGCGCACCTGGTGCATGACCCGCAAGCCCGGTGCCTGAACGCGTTAAGTCG
ACAATCAACCTCTGGATTACAAAATTTGTGAAAGATTGACTGGTATTCTTAACTATGTTGCTCCTTTTAC
GCTATGTGGATACGCTGCTTTAATGCCTTTGTATCATGCTATTGCTTCCCGTATGGCTTTCATTTTCTCC
TCCTTGTATAAATCCTGGTTGCTGTCTCTTTATGAGGAGTTGTGGCCCGTTGTCAGGCAACGTGGCGTGG
TGTGCACTGTGTTTGCTGACGCAACCCCCACTGGTTGGGGCATTGCCACCACCTGTCAGCTCCTTTCCGG
GACTTTCGCTTTCCCCCTCCCTATTGCCACGGCGGAACTCATCGCCGCCTGCCTTGCCCGCTGCTGGACA
GGGGCTCGGCTGTTGGGCACTGACAATTCCGTGGTGTTGTCGGGGAAATCATCGTCCTTTCCTTGGCTGC
TCGCCTGTGTTGCCACCTGGATTCTGCGCGGGACGTCCTTCTGCTACGTCCCTTCGGCCCTCAATCCAGC
GGACCTTCCTTCCCGCGGCCTGCTGCCGGCTCTGCGGCCTCTTCCGCGTCTTCGCCTTCGCCCTCAGACG
AGTCGGATCTCCCTTTGGGCCGCCTCCCCGCGTCGACTTTAAGACCAATGACTTACAAGGCAGCTGTAGA
TCTTAGCCACTTTTTAAAAGAAAAGGGGGGACTGGAAGGGCTAATTCACTCCCAACGAAGACAAGATCTG
CTTTTTGCTTGTACTGGGTCTCTCTGGTTAGACCAGATCTGAGCCTGGGAGCTCTCTGGCTAACTAGGGA
ACCCACTGCTTAAGCCTCAATAAAGCTTGCCTTGAGTGCTTCAAGTAGTGTGTGCCCGTCTGTTGTGTGA
CTCTGGTAACTAGAGATCCCTCAGACCCTTTTAGTCAGTGTGGAAAATCTCTAGCAGTACGTATAGTAGT
TCATGTCATCTTATTATTCAGTATTTATAACTTGCAAAGAAATGAATATCAGAGAGTGAGAGGAACTTGT
TTATTGCAGCTTATAATGGTTACAAATAAAGCAATAGCATCACAAATTTCACAAATAAAGCATTTTTTTC
ACTGCATTCTAGTTGTGGTTTGTCCAAACTCATCAATGTATCTTATCATGTCTGGCTCTAGCTATCCCGC
CCCTAACTCCGCCCATCCCGCCCCTAACTCCGCCCAGTTCCGCCCATTCTCCGCCCCATGGCTGACTAAT
TTTTTTTATTTATGCAGAGGCCGAGGCCGCCTCGGCCTCTGAGCTATTCCAGAAGTAGTGAGGAGGCTTT
TTTGGAGGCCTAGGGACGTACCCAATTCGCCCTATAGTGAGTCGTATTACGCGCGCTCACTGGCCGTCGT
TTTACAACGTCGTGACTGGGAAAACCCTGGCGTTACCCAACTTAATCGCCTTGCAGCACATCCCCCTTTC
GCCAGCTGGCGTAATAGCGAAGAGGCCCGCACCGATCGCCCTTCCCAACAGTTGCGCAGCCTGAATGGCG
AATGGG
[124 nt withheld, positions 3367-3490]
C
[91 nt withheld, positions 3492-3582]
A
[49 nt withheld, positions 3584-3632]
CCTTTGACGTTGGAGTCCACGTTCTTT
[37 nt withheld, positions 3660-3696]
ACCCTATCTCGGTCTATTCTTTTGATTTATAAGGGATTTTGCCGATTTCGGCCTATTGGTTAAAAAATGA
GCTGATTTAACAAAAATTTAACGCGAATTTTAACAAAATATTAACGCTTACAATTTAGGTGGCACTTTTC
GGGGAAATGTGCGCGGAACCCCTATTTGTTTATTTTTCTAAATACATTCAAATATGTATCCGCTCATGAG
ACAATAACCCTGATAAATGCTTCAATAATATTGAAAAAGGAAGAGTATGAGTATTCAACATTTCCGTGTC
GCCCTTATTCCCTTTTTTGCGGCATTTTGCCTTCCTGTTTTTGCTCACCCAGAAACGCTGGTGAAAGTAA
AAGATGCTGAAGATCAGTTGGGTGCACGAGTGGGTTACATCGAACTGGATCTCAACAGCGGTAAGATCCT
TGAGAGTTTTCGCCCCGAAGAACGTTTTCCAATGATGAGCACTTTTAAAGTTCTGCTATGTGGCGCGGTA
TTATCCCGTATTGACGCCGGGCAAGAGCAACTCGGTCGCCGCATACACTATTCTCAGAATGACTTGGTTG
AGTACTCACCAGTCACAGAAAAGCATCTTACGGATGGCATGACAGTAAGAGAATTATGCAGTGCTGCCAT
AACCATGAGTGATAACACTGCGGCCAACTTACTTCTGACAACGATCGGAGGACCGAAGGAGCTAACCGCT
TTTTTGCACAACATGGGGGATCATGTAACTCGCCTTGATCGTTGGGAACCGGAGCTGAATGAAGCCATAC
CAAACGACGAGCGTGACACCACGATGCCTGTAGCAATGGCAACAACGTTGCGCAAACTATTAACTGGCGA
ACTACTTACTCTAGCTTCCCGGCAACAATTAATAGACTGGATGGAGGCGGATAAAGTTGCAGGACCACTT
CTGCGCTCGGCCCTTCCGGCTGGCTGGTTTATTGCTGATAAATCTGGAGCCGGTGAGCGTGGGTCTCGCG
GTATCATTGCAGCACTGGGGCCAGATGGTAAGCCCTCCCGTATCGTAGTTATCTACACGACGGGGAGTCA
GGCAACTATGGATGAACGAAATAGACAGATCGCTGAGATAGGTGCCTCACTGATTAAGCATTGGTAACTG
TCAGACCAAGTTTACTCATATATACTTTAGATTGATTTAAAACTTCATTTTTAATTTAAAAGGATCTAGG
TGAAGATCCTTTTTGATAATCTCATGACCAAAATCCCTTAACGTGAGTTTTCGTTCCACTGAGCGTCAGA
CCCCGTAGAAAAGATCAAAGGATCTTCTTGAGATCCTTTTTTTCTGCGCGTAATCTGCTGCTTGCAAACA
AAAAAACCACCGCTACCAGCGGTGGTTTGTTTGCCGGATCAAGAGCTACCAACTCTTTTTCCGAAGGTAA
CTGGCTTCAGCAGAGCGCAGATACCAAATACTGTTCTTCTAGTGTAGCCGTAGTTAGGCCACCACTTCAA
GAACTCTGTAGCACCGCCTACATACCTCGCTCTGCTAATCCTGTTACCAGTGGCTGCTGCCAGTGGCGAT
AAGTCGTGTCTTACCGGGTTGGACTCAAGACGATAGTTACCGGATAAGGCGCAGCGGTCGGGCTGAACGG
GGGGTTCGTGCACACAGCCCAGCTTGGAGCGAACGACCTACACCGAACTGAGATACCTACAGCGTGAGCT
ATGAGAAAGCGCCACGCTTCCCGAAGGGAGAAAGGCGGACAGGTATCCGGTAAGCGGCAGGGTCGGAACA
GGAGAGCGCACGAGGGAGCTTCCAGGGGGAAACGCCTGGTATCTTTATAGTCCTGTCGGGTTTCGCCACC
TCTGACTTGAGCGTCGATTTTTGTGATGCTCGTCAGGGGGGCGGAGCCTATGGAAAAACGCCAGCAACGC
GGCCTTTTTACGGTTCCTGGCCTTTTGCTGGCCTTTTGCTCACATGTTCTTTCCTGCGTTATCCCCTGAT
TCTGTGGATAACCGTATTACCGCCTTTGAGTGAGCTGATACCGCTCGCCGCAGCCGAACGACCGAGCGCA
GCGAGTCAGTGAGCGAGGAAGCGGAAGAGCGCCCAATACGCAAACCGCCTCTCCCCGCGCGTTGGCCGAT
TCATTAATGCAGCTGGCACGACAGGTTTCCCGACTGGAAAGCGGGCAGTGAGCGCAACGCAATTAATGTG
AGTTAGCTCACTCATTAGGCACCCCAGGCTTTACACTTTATGCTTCCGGCTCGTATGTTGTGTGGAATTG
TGAGCGGATAACAATTTCACACAGGAAACAGCTATGACCATGATTACGCCAAGCGCGCAATTAACCCTCA
CTAAAGGGAACAAAAGCTGGAGCTGCAAGCTTAATGTAGTCTTATGCAATACTCTTGTAGTCTTGCAACA
TGGTAACGATGAGTTAGCAACATGCCTTACAAGGAGAGAAAAAGCACCGTGCATGCCGATTGGTGGAAGT
AAGGTGGTACGATCGTGCCTTATTAGGAAGGCAACAGACGGGTCTGACATGGATTGGACGAACCACTGAA
TTGCCGCATTGCAGAGATATTGTATTTAAGTGCCTAGCTCGATACATAAACGGGTCTCTCTGGTTAGACC
AGATCTGAGCCTGGGAGCTCTCTGGCTAACTAGGGAACCCACTGCTTAAGCCTCAATAAAGCTTGCCTTG
AGTGCTTCAAGTAGTGTGTGCCCGTCTGTTGTGTGACTCTGGTAACTAGAGATCCCTCAGACCCTTTTAG
TCAGTGTGGAAAATCTCTAGCAGTGGCGCCCGAACAGGGACTTGAAAGCGAAAGGGAAACCAGAGGAGCT
CTCTCGACGCAGGACTCGGCTTGCTGAAGCGCGCACGGCAAGAGGCGAGGGGCGGCGACTGGTGAGTACG
CCAAAAATTTTGACTAGCGGAGGCTAGAAGGAGAGAGATGGGTGCGAGAGCGTCAGTATTAAGCGGGGGA
GAATTAGATCGCGATGGGAAAAAATTCGGTTAAGGCCAGGGGGAAAGAAAAAATATAAATTAAAACATAT
AGTATGGGCAAGCAGGGAGCTAGAACGATTCGCAGTTAATCCTGGCCTGTTAGAAACATCAGAAGGCTGT
AGACAAATACTGGGACAGCTACAACCATCCCTTCAGACAGGATCAGAAGAACTTAGATCATTATATAATA
CAGTAGCAACCCTCTATTGTGTGCATCAAAGGATAGAGATAAAAGACACCAAGGAAGCTTTAGACAAGAT
AGAGGAAGAGCAAAACAAAAGTAAGACCACCGCACAGCAAGCGGCCGCTGATCTTCAGACCTGGAGGAGG
AGATATGAGGGACAATTGGAGAAGTGAATTATATAAATATAAAGTAGTAAAAATTGAACCATTAGGAGTA
GCACCCACCAAGGCAAAGAGAAGAGTGGTGCAGAGAGAAAAAAGAGCAGTGGGAATAGGAGCTTTGTTCC
TTGGGTTCTTGGGAGCAGCAGGAAGCACTATGGGCGCAGCGTCAATGACGCTGACGGTACAGGCCAGACA
ATTATTGTCTGGTATAGTGCAGCAGCAGAACAATTTGCTGAGGGCTATTGAGGCGCAACAGCATCTGTTG
CAACTCACAGTCTGGGGCATCAAGCAGCTCCAGGCAAGAATCCTGGCTGTGGAAAGATACCTAAAGGATC
AACAGCTCCTGGGGATTTGGGGTTGCTCTGGAAAACTCATTTGCACCACTGCTGTGCCTTGGAATGCTAG
TTGGAGTAATAAATCTCTGGAACAGATTTGGAATCACACGACCTGGATGGAGTGGGACAGAGAAATTAAC
AATTACACAAGCTTAATACACTCCTTAATTGAAGAATCGCAAAACCAGCAAGAAAAGAATGAACAAGAAT
TATTGGAATTAGATAAATGGGCAAGTTTGTGGAATTGGTTTAACATAACAAATTGGCTGTGGTATATAAA
ATTATTCATAATGATAGTAGGAGGCTTGGTAGGTTTAAGAATAGTTTTTGCTGTACTTTCTATAGTGAAT
AGAGTTAGGCAGGGATATTCACCATTATCGTTTCAGACCCACCTCCCAACCCCGAGGGGACCCAGAGAGG
GCCTATTTCCCATGATTCCTTCATATTTGCATATACGATACAAGGCTGTTAGAGAGATAATTAGAATTAA
TTTGACTGTAAACACAAAGATATTAGTACAAAATACGTGACGTAGAAAGTAATAATTTCTTGGGTAGTTT
GCAGTTTTAAAATTATGTTTTAAAATGGACTATCATATGCTTACCGTAACTTGAAAGTATTTCGATTTCT
TGGCTTTATATATCTTGTGGAAAGGACGAAACACCGGCAGGGTGACTGTACGGATGGTTTTAGAGCTAGA
AATAGCAAGTTAAAATAAGGCTAGTCCGTTATCAACTTGAAAAAGTGGCACCGAGTCGGTGCTTTTTTAA
GCTTGGCGTAACTAGATCTTGAGACAAATGGCAGTATTCATCCACAATTTTAAAAGAAAAGGGGGGATTG
GGGGGTACAGTGCAGGGGAAAGAATAGTAGACATAATAGCAACAGACATACAAACTAAAGAATTACAAAA
ACAAATTACAAAAATTCAAAATTTTCGGGTTTATTACAGGGACAGCAGAGATCCACTTTGGCGCCGGCTC
GAGGGGG
