>Addgene plasmid #77474 | HIPK4 gRNA (BRDN0001149338) | depositor partial sequence | sequence record 144934 | Target Sequence
GCAGGGTGACTGTACGGATG
