>Addgene plasmid #77474 | HIPK4 gRNA (BRDN0001149338) | addgene partial sequence | sequence record 187831 | hU6-F
GTAGAAAGTAATAATTTCTTGGGTAGTTTGCAGTTTTAAAATTATGTTTTAAAATGGACTATCATATGCT
TACCGTAACTTGAAAGTATTTCGATTTCTTGGCTTTATATATCTTGTGGAAAGGACGAAACACCGGCAGG
GTGACTGTACGGATGATTTTAGAGCTAGAAATAGCAAGTTAAAATAAGGCTAGTCCGTTATCAACTTGAA
AAAGTGGCACCGAGTCGGTGCTTTTTTAAGCTTGGCGTAACTAGATCTTGAGACAAATGGCAGTATTCAT
CCACAATTTTAAAAGAAAAGGGGGGATTGGGGGGTACAGTGCAGGGGAAAGAATAGTAGACATAATAGCA
ACAGACATACAAACTAAAGAATTACAAAAACAAATTACAAAAATTCAAAATTTTCGGGTTTATTACAGGG
ACAGCAGAGATCCACTTTGGCGCCGGCTCGAGGGGGCCCGGGTGCAAAGATGGATAAAGTTTTAAACAGA
GAGGAATCTTTGCAGCTAATGGACCTTCTAGGTCTTGAAAGGAGTGGGAATTGGCTCCGGTGCCCGTCAG
TGGGCAGAGC
